>Addgene plasmid #223738 | pETDuet1_NIX(1-182aa)-THROMBIN-GST (W36A/L39A; deltaLIR) | addgene full sequence | sequence record 447582 | Addgene NGS Result
GGGGAATTGTGAGCGGATAACAATTCCCCTCTAGAAATAATTTTGTTTAACTTTAAGAAGGAGATATACC
ATGGGCAGCAGCCATCACCATCATCACCACAGCCAGGATCCGAATTCGAGCTCGGCGCGCCTGCAGGTCG
ACAAGCTTGCGGCCGCATAATGCTTAAGTCGAACAGAAAGTAATCGTATTGTACACGGCCGCATAATCGA
AATTAATACGACTCACTATAGGGGAATTGTGAGCGGATAACAATTCCCCATCTTAGTATATTAGTTAAGT
ATAAGAAGGAGATATACATATGTCGTCCCACCTAGTCGAGCCGCCGCCGCCCCTGCACAACAACAACAAC
AACTGCGAGGAAAATGAGCAGTCTCTGCCCCCGCCGGCCGGCCTCAACAGTTCCGCGGTGGAGGCACCCA
TGAACAGCAGCAATGGCAATGATAATGGCAATGGGAAAAATGGGGGGCTGGAACACGTACCATCCTCATC
CTCCATCCACAATGGAGACATGGAGAAGATTCTTTTGGATGCACAACATGAATCAGGACAGAGTAGTTCC
AGAGGCAGTTCTCACTGTGACAGCCCTTCGCCACAAGAAGATGGGCAGATCATGTTTGATGTGGAAATGC
ACACCAGCAGGGACCATAGCTCTCAGTCAGAAGAAGAAGTTGTAGAAGGAGAGAAGGAAGTCGAGGCTTT
GAAGAAAAGTGCGGACTGGGTATCAGACTGGTCCAGTAGACCCGAAAACATTCCACCCAAGGAGTTCCAC
TTCAGACACCCTAAACGTTCTGTGTCTTTAAGCATGAGGAAAAGTGGAGCCATGAAGAAAGGGGGTATTT
TCTCCGGATCACTGGTTCCGCGTGGATCCGGCGGATCCCCTATACTAGGTTATTGGAAAATTAAGGGCCT
TGTGCAACCCACTCGACTTCTTTTGGAATATCTTGAAGAAAAATATGAAGAGCATTTGTATGAGCGCGAT
GAAGGTGATAAATGGCGAAACAAAAAGTTTGAATTGGGTTTGGAGTTTCCCAATCTTCCTTATTATATTG
ATGGTGATGTTAAATTAACACAGTCTATGGCCATCATACGTTATATAGCTGACAAGCACAACATGTTGGG
TGGTTGTCCAAAAGAGCGTGCAGAGATTTCAATGCTTGAAGGAGCGGTTTTGGATATTAGATACGGTGTT
TCGAGAATTGCATATAGTAAAGACTTTGAAACTCTCAAAGTTGATTTTCTTAGCAAGCTACCTGAAATGC
TGAAAATGTTCGAAGATCGTTTATGTCATAAAACATATTTAAATGGTGATCATGTAACCCATCCTGACTT
CATGTTGTATGACGCTCTTGATGTTGTTTTATACATGGACCCAATGTGCCTGGATGCGTTCCCAAAATTA
GTTTGTTTTAAAAAACGTATTGAAGCTATCCCACAAATTGATAAGTACTTGAAATCCAGCAAGTATATAG
CATGGCCTTTGCAGGGCTGGCAAGCCACGTTTGGTGGTGGCGACCATCCTCCAAAATAGCTCGAGTCTGG
TAAAGAAACCGCTGCTGCGAAATTTGAACGCCAGCACATGGACTCGTCTACTAGCGCAGCTTAATTAACC
TAGGCTGCTGCCACCGCTGAGCAATAACTAGCATAACCCCTTGGGGCCTCTAAACGGGTCTTGAGGGGTT
TTTTGCTGAAAGGAGGAACTATATCCGGATTGGCGAATGGG
[124 nt withheld, positions 1722-1845]
C
[91 nt withheld, positions 1847-1937]
A
[49 nt withheld, positions 1939-1987]
CCTTTGACGTTGGAGTCCACGTTCTTT
[37 nt withheld, positions 2015-2051]
ACCCTATCTCGGTCTATTCTTTTGATTTATAAGGGATTTTGCCGATTTCGGCCTATTGGTTAAAAAATGA
GCTGATTTAACAAAAATTTAACGCGAATTTTAACAAAATATTAACGTTTACAATTTCTGGCGGCACGATG
GCATGAGATTATCAAAAAGGATCTTCACCTAGATCCTTTTAAATTAAAAATGAAGTTTTAAATCAATCTA
AAGTATATATGAGTAAACTTGGTCTGACAGTTACCAATGCTTAATCAGTGAGGCACCTATCTCAGCGATC
TGTCTATTTCGTTCATCCATAGTTGCCTGACTCCCCGTCGTGTAGATAACTACGATACGGGAGGGCTTAC
CATCTGGCCCCAGTGCTGCAATGATACCGCGAGACCCACGCTCACCGGCTCCAGATTTATCAGCAATAAA
CCAGCCAGCCGGAAGGGCCGAGCGCAGAAGTGGTCCTGCAACTTTATCCGCCTCCATCCAGTCTATTAAT
TGTTGCCGGGAAGCTAGAGTAAGTAGTTCGCCAGTTAATAGTTTGCGCAACGTTGTTGCCATTGCTACAG
GCATCGTGGTGTCACGCTCGTCGTTTGGTATGGCTTCATTCAGCTCCGGTTCCCAACGATCAAGGCGAGT
TACATGATCCCCCATGTTGTGCAAAAAAGCGGTTAGCTCCTTCGGTCCTCCGATCGTTGTCAGAAGTAAG
TTGGCCGCAGTGTTATCACTCATGGTTATGGCAGCACTGCATAATTCTCTTACTGTCATGCCATCCGTAA
GATGCTTTTCTGTGACTGGTGAGTACTCAACCAAGTCATTCTGAGAATAGTGTATGCGGCGACCGAGTTG
CTCTTGCCCGGCGTCAATACGGGATAATACCGCGCCACATAGCAGAACTTTAAAAGTGCTCATCATTGGA
AAACGTTCTTCGGGGCGAAAACTCTCAAGGATCTTACCGCTGTTGAGATCCAGTTCGATGTAACCCACTC
GTGCACCCAACTGATCTTCAGCATCTTTTACTTTCACCAGCGTTTCTGGGTGAGCAAAAACAGGAAGGCA
AAATGCCGCAAAAAAGGGAATAAGGGCGACACGGAAATGTTGAATACTCATACTCTTCCTTTTTCAATCA
TGATTGAAGCATTTATCAGGGTTATTGTCTCATGAGCGGATACATATTTGAATGTATTTAGAAAAATAAA
CAAATAGGTCATGACCAAAATCCCTTAACGTGAGTTTTCGTTCCACTGAGCGTCAGACCCCGTAGAAAAG
ATCAAAGGATCTTCTTGAGATCCTTTTTTTCTGCGCGTAATCTGCTGCTTGCAAACAAAAAAACCACCGC
TACCAGCGGTGGTTTGTTTGCCGGATCAAGAGCTACCAACTCTTTTTCCGAAGGTAACTGGCTTCAGCAG
AGCGCAGATACCAAATACTGTCCTTCTAGTGTAGCCGTAGTTAGGCCACCACTTCAAGAACTCTGTAGCA
CCGCCTACATACCTCGCTCTGCTAATCCTGTTACCAGTGGCTGCTGCCAGTGGCGATAAGTCGTGTCTTA
CCGGGTTGGACTCAAGACGATAGTTACCGGATAAGGCGCAGCGGTCGGGCTGAACGGGGGGTTCGTGCAC
ACAGCCCAGCTTGGAGCGAACGACCTACACCGAACTGAGATACCTACAGCGTGAGCTATGAGAAAGCGCC
ACGCTTCCCGAAGGGAGAAAGGCGGACAGGTATCCGGTAAGCGGCAGGGTCGGAACAGGAGAGCGCACGA
GGGAGCTTCCAGGGGGAAACGCCTGGTATCTTTATAGTCCTGTCGGGTTTCGCCACCTCTGACTTGAGCG
TCGATTTTTGTGATGCTCGTCAGGGGGGCGGAGCCTATGGAAAAACGCCAGCAACGCGGCCTTTTTACGG
TTCCTGGCCTTTTGCTGGCCTTTTGCTCACATGTTCTTTCCTGCGTTATCCCCTGATTCTGTGGATAACC
GTATTACCGCCTTTGAGTGAGCTGATACCGCTCGCCGCAGCCGAACGACCGAGCGCAGCGAGTCAGTGAG
CGAGGAAGCGGAAGAGCGCCTGATGCGGTATTTTCTCCTTACGCATCTGTGCGGTATTTCACACCGCAAT
GGTGCACTCTCAGTACAATCTGCTCTGATGCCGCATAGTTAAGCCAGTATACACTCCGCTATCGCTACGT
GACTGGGTCATGGCTGCGCCCCGACACCCGCCAACACCCGCTGACGCGCCCTGACGGGCTTGTCTGCTCC
CGGCATCCGCTTACAGACAAGCTGTGACCGTCTCCGGGAGCTGCATGTGTCAGAGGTTTTCACCGTCATC
ACCGAAACGCGCGAGGCAGCTGCGGTAAAGCTCATCAGCGTGGTCGTGAAGCGATTCACAGATGTCTGCC
TGTTCATCCGCGTCCAGCTCGTTGAGTTTCTCCAGAAGCGTTAATGTCTGGCTTCTGATAAAGCGGGCCA
TGTTAAGGGCGGTTTTTTCCTGTTTGGTCACTGATGCCTCCGTGTAAGGGGGATTTCTGTTCATGGGGGT
AATGATACCGATGAAACGAGAGAGGATGCTCACGATACGGGTTACTGATGATGAACATGCCCGGTTACTG
GAACGTTGTGAGGGTAAACAACTGGCGGTATGGATGCGGCGGGACCAGAGAAAAATCACTCAGGGTCAAT
GCCAGCGCTTCGTTAATACAGATGTAGGTGTTCCACAGGGTAGCCAGCAGCATCCTGCGATGCAGATCCG
GAACATAATGGTGCAGGGCGCTGACTTCCGCGTTTCCAGACTTTACGAAACACGGAAACCGAAGACCATT
CATGTTGTTGCTCAGGTCGCAGACGTTTTGCAGCAGCAGTCGCTTCACGTTCGCTCGCGTATCGGTGATT
CATTCTGCTAACCAGTAAGGCAACCCCGCCAGCCTAGCCGGGTCCTCAACGACAGGAGCACGATCATGCT
AGTCATGCCCCGCGCCCACCGGAAGGAGCTGACTGGGTTGAAGGCTCTCAAGGGCATCGGTCGAGATCCC
GGTGCCTAATGAGTGAGCTAACTTACATTAATTGCGTTGCGCTCACTGCCCGCTTTCCAGTCGGGAAACC
TGTCGTGCCAGCTGCATTAATGAATCGGCCAACGCGCGGGGAGAGGCGGTTTGCGTATTGGGCGCCAGGG
TGGTTTTTCTTTTCACCAGTGAGACGGGCAACAGCTGATTGCCCTTCACCGCCTGGCCCTGAGAGAGTTG
CAGCAAGCGGTCCACGCTGGTTTGCCCCAGCAGGCGAAAATCCTGTTTGATGGTGGTTAACGGCGGGATA
TAACATGAGCTGTCTTCGGTATCGTCGTATCCCACTACCGAGATGTCCGCACCAACGCGCAGCCCGGACT
CGGTAATGGCGCGCATTGCGCCCAGCGCCATCTGATCGTTGGCAACCAGCATCGCAGTGGGAACGATGCC
CTCATTCAGCATTTGCATGGTTTGTTGAAAACCGGACATGGCACTCCAGTCGCCTTCCCGTTCCGCTATC
GGCTGAATTTGATTGCGAGTGAGATATTTATGCCAGCCAGCCAGACGCAGACGCGCCGAGACAGAACTTA
ATGGGCCCGCTAACAGCGCGATTTGCTGGTGACCCAATGCGACCAGATGCTCCACGCCCAGTCGCGTACC
GTCTTCATGGGAGAAAATAATACTGTTGATGGGTGTCTGGTCAGAGACATCAAGAAATAACGCCGGAACA
TTAGTGCAGGCAGCTTCCACAGCAATGGCATCCTGGTCATCCAGCGGATAGTTAATGATCAGCCCACTGA
CGCGTTGCGCGAGAAGATTGTGCACCGCCGCTTTACAGGCTTCGACGCCGCTTCGTTCTACCATCGACAC
CACCACGCTGGCACCCAGTTGATCGGCGCGAGATTTAATCGCCGCGACAATTTGCGACGGCGCGTGCAGG
GCCAGACTGGAGGTGGCAACGCCAATCAGCAACGACTGTTTGCCCGCCAGTTGTTGTGCCACGCGGTTGG
GAATGTAATTCAGCTCCGCCATCGCCGCTTCCACTTTTTCCCGCGTTTTCGCAGAAACGTGGCTGGCCTG
GTTCACCACGCGGGAAACGGTCTGATAAGAGACACCGGCATACTCTGCGACATCGTATAACGTTACTGGT
TTCACATTCACCACCCTGAATTGACTCTCTTCCGGGCGCTATCATGCCATACCGCGAAAGGTTTTGCGCC
ATTCGATGGTGTCCGGGATCTCGACGCTCTCCCTTATGCGACTCCTGCATTAGGAAGCAGCCCAGTAGTA
GGTTGAGGCCGTTGAGCACCGCCGCCGCAAGGAATGGTGCATGCAAGGAGATGGCGCCCAACAGTCCCCC
GGCCACGGGGCCTGCCACCATACCCACGCCGAAACAAGCGCTCATGAGCCCGAAGTGGCGAGCCCGATCT
TCCCCATCGGTGATGTCGGCGATATAGGCGCCAGCAACCGCACCTGTGGCGCCGGTGATGCCGGCCACGA
TGCGTCCGGCGTAGAGGATCGAGATCGATCTCGATCCCGCGAAATTAATACGACTCACTATA
Features (pLannotate 1.2.2; 22 found; start..end, strand, type, name):
      3..27      +  protein_bind   lac operator: The lac repressor binds to the lac operator to inhibit transcription in E. coli. This inhibition can be relieved by adding lactose or isopropyl-β-D-thiogalactopyranoside (IPTG). lac repressor encoded by lacI
     42..64      +  RBS            RBS: efficient ribosome binding site from bacteriophage T7 gene 10 (Olins and Rangwala, 1989)
    214..232     +  promoter       T7 promoter: promoter for bacteriophage T7 RNA polymerase
    233..257     +  protein_bind   lac operator: The lac repressor binds to the lac operator to inhibit transcription in E. coli. This inhibition can be relieved by adding lactose or isopropyl-β-D-thiogalactopyranoside (IPTG). lac repressor encoded by lacI
    300..845     +  CDS            BNIP3L (fragment): BNI3L_HUMAN - Also known as BNIP3A, BNIP3H, NIX. Experimental evidence at protein level: Swiss-Prot protein existence level 1. Induces apoptosis. Interacts with viral and cellular anti- apoptosis proteins. Can overcome the suppressors BCL-2 and BCL-XL, although high levels of BCL-XL expression will inhibit apoptosis. Inhibits apoptosis induced by BNIP3. Involved in mitochondrial quality control via its interaction with SPATA18/MIEAP: in response to mitochondrial damage, participates in mitochondrial protein catabolic process (also named MALM) leading to the degradation of damaged proteins insi
    876..1528    +  CDS            GST (fragment): glutathione S-transferase from Schistosoma japonicum
   1542..1583    +  CDS            S-Tag (fragment): affinity and epitope tag derived from pancreatic ribonuclease A
   1613..1630    +  CDS            SET1 (fragment): solubility-enhancement tag derived from T7 phage gene 10B
   1638..1685    +  terminator     T7 terminator: transcription terminator for bacteriophage T7 RNA polymerase
   1722..2177    +  rep_origin     f1 ori (sequence partly withheld): f1 bacteriophage origin of replication; arrow indicates direction of (+) strand synthesis
   2292..3152    -  CDS            AmpR: β-lactamase; bla; confers resistance to ampicillin, carbenicillin, and related antibiotics
   3153..3245    -  promoter       AmpR promoter: bla
   3326..3914    +  rep_origin     ori: high-copy-number ColE1/pMB1/pBR322/pUC origin of replication
   4100..4239    -  misc_feature   bom: basis of mobility region from pBR322
   4341..4532    -  CDS            rop: Rop protein, which maintains plasmids at low copy number; rop
   4549..4929    +  CDS            YPB1_ECOLX: Protein predicted: Swiss-Prot protein existence level 4. From Escherichia coli.
   4991..5055    -  CDS            TcR (fragment): tetracycline efflux protein; tet; confers resistance to tetracycline
   5070..5091    -  protein_bind   CAP binding site: CAP binding activates transcription in the presence of cAMP. E. coli catabolite activator protein
   5104..6186    -  CDS            lacI: lac repressor; lacI; The lac repressor binds to the lac operator to inhibit transcription in E. coli. This inhibition can be relieved by adding lactose or isopropyl-β-D-thiogalactopyranoside (IPTG).
   6187..6264    -  promoter       lacI promoter: lacI
   6272..6551    -  CDS            TcR (fragment): tetracycline efflux protein; tet; confers resistance to tetracycline
   6577..2       +  promoter       T7 promoter (across the origin): promoter for bacteriophage T7 RNA polymerase
