[The description below was written by a language model from this plasmid's Addgene catalogue record and pLannotate feature annotations shown in this document.]
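Description:
pETDuet1_NIX(1-182aa)-THROMBIN-GST (W36A/L39A; deltaLIR) is a bacterial expression plasmid built on the pET-Duet-1 backbone for producing a recombinant fragment of human NIX (BNIP3L) for purification. It is maintained in E. coli through a ColE1/pBR322-type origin accompanied by the bom region and the rop gene, which keeps copy number down, and it is selected with ampicillin via the β-lactamase gene. An f1 origin is also present, and short tetracycline-resistance fragments annotated in the backbone are non-functional remnants of its pBR322 ancestry.

As is typical of the Duet design, the annotated sequence shows two T7 promoter/lac operator units. The first, which spans the sequence origin, is followed by a T7 gene 10 ribosome binding site but no annotated coding sequence, so this first site appears to be empty. The second unit drives the insert: residues 1–182 of NIX, described as the soluble part of the protein, fused at its C terminus to Schistosoma japonicum glutathione S-transferase through a thrombin cleavage site. That arrangement allows capture on glutathione resin and optional protease removal of the tag. The S-Tag fragment annotated after GST is residual vector sequence; the record does not indicate that it is part of the fusion. A T7 terminator closes the cassette. The plasmid-borne lacI gene supplies repressor to hold both promoters off until IPTG induction in a host providing T7 RNA polymerase.

The W36A/L39A substitutions disable the LC3-interacting region (LIR) of NIX, so this version serves as an LIR-deficient counterpart, suited to in vitro studies of NIX-dependent mitophagy initiation.
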