Addgene plasmid #223738: pETDuet1_NIX(1-182aa)-THROMBIN-GST (W36A/L39A; deltaLIR)
Purpose: Expression of recombinant protein for purification
Depositing lab: Sascha Martens. Depositing organization: University of Vienna. Publication: Reconstitution of BNIP3/NIX-mitophagy initiation reveals hierarchical flexibility of the autophagy machinery. Adriaenssens E, Schaar S, Cook ASI, Stuke JFM, Sawa-Makarska J, Nguyen TN, Ren X, Schuschnig M, Romanov J, Khuu G, Uoselis L, Lazarou M, Hummer G, Hurley JH, Martens S. Nat Cell Biol. 2025 Jul 25. doi: 10.1038/s41556-025-01712-y. PubMed 40715440.
Backbone
  Vector backbone: pET-Duet-1
  Vector type: Bacterial Expression
Growth in bacteria
  Bacterial resistance: Ampicillin, 100 μg/mL
  Growth temperature: 37°C
  Growth strain: DH5alpha
  Copy number: Unknown
Gene/Insert
  Gene/Insert name: NIX (BNIP3L) soluble part
  Species: H. sapiens (human)
  Mutation: W36A/L39A; deletion of LIR
  Entrez Gene: BNIP3L (a.k.a. BNIP3a, NIP3L, NIX)
  Tag / fusion protein: Thrombin cleavage-GST (C terminal on insert)
  Cloning method: Gibson Cloning
Terms and licenses: Academic/Nonprofit Terms; Industry Terms: Not Available to Industry
Depositor comments: Internal #: SMc1940 . Please visit https://doi.org/10.1101/2024.08.28.609967 for bioRxiv preprint.
How to cite: pETDuet1_NIX(1-182aa)-THROMBIN-GST (W36A/L39A; deltaLIR) was a gift from Sascha Martens (Addgene plasmid # 223738 ; http://n2t.net/addgene:223738 ; RRID:Addgene_223738)
